Addgene plasmid #205315: CaMKAR
Purpose: Fluorescent Reporter for CaMKII Activity
Depositing lab: Mark Anderson & Elizabeth Luczak. Depositing organization: Johns Hopkins University and School of Medicine. Publication: An improved reporter identifies ruxolitinib as a potent and cardioprotective CaMKII inhibitor. Reyes Gaido OE, Pavlaki N, Granger JM, Mesubi OO, Liu B, Lin BL, Long A, Walker D, Mayourian J, Schole KL, Terrillion CE, Nkashama LJ, Hulsurkar MM, Dorn LE, Ferrero KM, Huganir RL, Muller FU, Wehrens XHT, Liu JO, Luczak ED, Bezzerides VJ, Anderson ME. Sci Transl Med. 2023 Jun 21;15(701):eabq7839. doi: 10.1126/scitranslmed.abq7839. Epub 2023 Jun 21. PubMed 37343080.
Backbone
  Vector backbone: pcDNA3.1
  Backbone size w/o insert (bp): 5408
  Total vector size (bp): 6632
  Vector type: Mammalian Expression
  Selectable markers: Neomycin (select with G418)
Growth in bacteria
  Bacterial resistance: Ampicillin, 100 μg/mL
  Growth temperature: 37°C
  Growth strain: DH5alpha
  Copy number: Unknown
Gene/Insert
  Gene/Insert name: CaMKAR
  Species: Synthetic
  Insert size (bp): 1223
  Promoter: CMV
  Cloning method: Gibson Cloning
  Sequencing primers: 5′ CMV-Fwd; 3′ bGH-Rev
Terms and licenses: Academic/Nonprofit Terms; Industry Terms: Not Available to Industry
How to cite: CaMKAR was a gift from Mark Anderson & Elizabeth Luczak (Addgene plasmid # 205315 ; http://n2t.net/addgene:205315 ; RRID:Addgene_205315)
