[The description below was written by a language model from this plasmid's Addgene catalogue record and pLannotate feature annotations shown in this document.]
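Description:
CaMKAR is a mammalian expression plasmid built on the pcDNA3.1 backbone (6,632 bp in total) that encodes a synthetic, genetically encoded fluorescent reporter of CaMKII activity. It is propagated in E. coli through a high-copy ColE1/pUC-type origin with ampicillin selection from the AmpR (β-lactamase) cassette. It also carries an f1 phage origin. For selection in mammalian cells, an SV40 enhancer/early promoter drives the neomycin phosphotransferase gene, followed by an SV40 polyadenylation signal, allowing G418 selection of stable transfectants.

The roughly 1.2 kb reporter insert was introduced by Gibson cloning. It sits downstream of the human CMV immediate-early enhancer and promoter and is terminated by the bovine growth hormone polyadenylation signal. A T7 promoter lies between the CMV promoter and the coding region, as is standard for this backbone. Automated annotation resolves the insert into two adjacent parts: a green fluorescent protein derived from Aequorea victoria, annotated as cEGFP, and a fragment matching the yeast checkpoint kinase Rad53. Rad53 is known for its FHA phosphopeptide-binding domains, which are commonly used in kinase activity reporters, so the layout suggests a sensor in which phosphorylation of a substrate motif and its binding by this domain alter GFP fluorescence. The record does not describe the substrate sequence or the sensing mechanism, however. Several short hits, such as the truncated HIV-1 LTR, ble, lacI and bom fragments, are probably backbone remnants or annotation artefacts rather than functional elements.

The associated publication title indicates that the reporter was used to identify CaMKII inhibitors. The plasmid is suited to transient or stable expression in cultured mammalian cells for monitoring CaMKII activity by fluorescence.
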