Features (pLannotate 1.2.2; 21 found; start..end, strand, type, name):
     28..80      -  misc_feature   bom (fragment): basis of mobility region from pBR322
    235..614     +  enhancer       CMV enhancer: human cytomegalovirus immediate early enhancer
    615..818     +  promoter       CMV promoter: human cytomegalovirus (CMV) immediate early promoter
    814..847     +  LTR            5' LTR (truncated) (fragment): truncated 5' long terminal repeat (LTR) from HIV-1
    863..881     +  promoter       T7 promoter: promoter for bacteriophage T7 RNA polymerase
    995..1717    +  CDS            cEGFP: cEGFP is a basic (constitutively fluorescent) green fluorescent protein published in 2008, derived from Aequorea victoria.
   1727..2149    +  CDS            RAD53 (fragment): RAD53_YEAST - Also known as MEC2, SAD1, SPK1. Experimental evidence at protein level: Swiss-Prot protein existence level 1. Controls S-phase checkpoint as well as G1 and G2 DNA damage checkpoints. Phosphorylates proteins on serine, threonine, and tyrosine. Prevents entry into anaphase and mitotic exit after DNA damage via regulation of the Polo kinase CDC5. Seems to be involved in the phosphorylation of RPH1. From Saccharomyces cerevisiae (strain ATCC 204508 / S288c) (Baker's yeast).
   2229..2453    +  polyA_signal   bGH poly(A) signal: bovine growth hormone polyadenylation signal
   2457..2478    +  promoter       SV40 promoter (fragment): SV40 enhancer and early promoter
   2499..2927    +  rep_origin     f1 ori (sequence partly withheld): f1 bacteriophage origin of replication; arrow indicates direction of (+) strand synthesis
   2941..3270    +  promoter       SV40 promoter: SV40 enhancer and early promoter
   3337..4128    +  CDS            neo: KKA2_KLEPN - Also known as kan, nptII. Experimental evidence at protein level: Swiss-Prot protein existence level 1. Resistance to kanamycin, neomycin, paromomycin, ribostamycin, butirosin and gentamicin B. From Klebsiella pneumoniae.
   4152..4310    +  CDS            ble (fragment): BLE_KLEPN - Experimental evidence at protein level: Swiss-Prot protein existence level 1. Binding protein with a strong affinity to the bleomycin family of antibiotics. Binds to CL990; an antimitotic-antibiotic compound. From Klebsiella pneumoniae.
   4305..4426    +  polyA_signal   SV40 poly(A) signal: SV40 polyadenylation signal
   4499..4515    -  protein_bind   lac operator: The lac repressor binds to the lac operator to inhibit transcription in E. coli. This inhibition can be relieved by adding lactose or isopropyl-β-D-thiogalactopyranoside (IPTG). lac repressor encoded by lacI
   4523..4553    -  promoter       lac promoter: promoter for the E. coli lac operon
   4568..4589    -  protein_bind   CAP binding site: CAP binding activates transcription in the presence of cAMP. E. coli catabolite activator protein
   4602..4694    -  CDS            lacI (fragment): lac repressor; lacI; The lac repressor binds to the lac operator to inhibit transcription in E. coli. This inhibition can be relieved by adding lactose or isopropyl-β-D-thiogalactopyranoside (IPTG).
   4877..5465    -  rep_origin     ori: high-copy-number ColE1/pMB1/pBR322/pUC origin of replication
   5636..6496    -  CDS            AmpR: β-lactamase; bla; confers resistance to ampicillin, carbenicillin, and related antibiotics
   6497..6601    -  promoter       AmpR promoter: bla
>Addgene plasmid #205315 | CaMKAR | addgene full sequence | sequence record 418846 | Addgene NGS Result
GACGGATCGGGAGATCTCCCGATCCCCTATGGTGCACTCTCAGTACAATCTGCTCTGATGCCGCATAGTT
AAGCCAGTATCTGCTCCCTGCTTGTGTGTTGGAGGTCGCTGAGTAGTGCGCGAGCAAAATTTAAGCTACA
ACAAGGCAAGGCTTGACCGACAATTGCATGAAGAATCTGCTTAGGGTTAGGCGTTTTGCGCTGCTTCGCG
ATGTACGGGCCAGATATACGCGTTGACATTGATTATTGACTAGTTATTAATAGTAATCAATTACGGGGTC
ATTAGTTCATAGCCCATATATGGAGTTCCGCGTTACATAACTTACGGTAAATGGCCCGCCTGGCTGACCG
CCCAACGACCCCCGCCCATTGACGTCAATAATGACGTATGTTCCCATAGTAACGCCAATAGGGACTTTCC
ATTGACGTCAATGGGTGGAGTATTTACGGTAAACTGCCCACTTGGCAGTACATCAAGTGTATCATATGCC
AAGTACGCCCCCTATTGACGTCAATGACGGTAAATGGCCCGCCTGGCATTATGCCCAGTACATGACCTTA
TGGGACTTTCCTACTTGGCAGTACATCTACGTATTAGTCATCGCTATTACCATGGTGATGCGGTTTTGGC
AGTACATCAATGGGCGTGGATAGCGGTTTGACTCACGGGGATTTCCAAGTCTCCACCCCATTGACGTCAA
TGGGAGTTTGTTTTGGCACCAAAATCAACGGGACTTTCCAAAATGTCGTAACAACTCCGCCCCATTGACG
CAAATGGGCGGTAGGCGTGTACGGTGGGAGGTCTATATAAGCAGAGCTCTCTGGCTAACTAGAGAACCCA
CTGCTTACTGGCTTATCGAAATTAATACGACTCACTATAGGGAGACCCAAGCTGGCTAGCGTTTAAACTT
AAGCTTGCGGCCGCCACCATGCACCGGCAGGAGACCGTGGACTGCCTGAAGGGCGGCACCGGCGGCAGCG
AGCTCAGCGCGATCAACGTCTATATCAAGGCCGACAAGCAGAAGAACGGCATCAAGGCGAACTTCAAGAT
CCGCCACAACATCGAGGACGGCGGCGTGCAGCTCGCCTACCACTACCAGCAGAACACCCCCATCGGCGAC
GGCCCCGTGCTGCTGCCCGACAACCACTACCTGAGCGTGCAGTCCAAACTTTCGAAAGACCCCAACGAGA
AGCGCGATCACATGGTCCTGCTGGAGTTCGTGACCGCCGCCGGGATCACTCTCGGCATGGACGAGCTGTA
CAAGGGCGGTACCGGAGGGAGCATGGTGAGCAAGGGCGAGGAGCTGTTCACCGGGGTGGTGCCCATCCTG
GTCGAGCTGGACGGCGACGTAAACGGCCACAAGTTCAGCGTGTCCGGCGAGGGTGAGGGCGATGCCACCT
ACGGCAAGCTGACCCTGAAGTTCATCTGCACCACCGGCAAGCTGCCCGTGCCCTGGCCCACCCTCGTGAC
CACCCTGACCTACGGCGTGCAGTGCTTCAGCCGCTACCCCGACCACATGAAGCAGCACGACTTCTTCAAG
TCCGCCATGCCCGAAGGCTACATCCAGGAGCGCACCATCTTCTTCAAGGACGACGGCAACTACAAGACCC
GCGCCGAGGTGAAGTTCGAGGGCGACACCCTGGTGAACCGCATCGAGCTGAAGGGCATCGACTTCAAGGA
GGACGGCAACATCCTGGGGCACAAGCTGGAGTACAACAGCATGCATAAGTTTTCTCAAGAACAGATCGGC
GAAAACATTGTGTGCAGGGTCATTTGTACCACGGGTCAAATTCCCATCCGAGATTTGTCAGCTGATATTT
CACAAGTGCTTAAGGAAAAACGATCCATAAAGAAAGTTTGGACATTTGGTAGAAACCCAGCCTGTGACTA
TCATTTAGGAAACATTTCAAGACTGTCAAATAAGCATTTCCAAATACTACTAGGAGAAGACGGTAACCTT
TTATTGAATGACATTTCCACTAATGGGACCTGGTTAAATGGGCAAAAAGTCGAGAAGAACAGCAATCAGT
TACTGTCTCAAGGTGATGAAATAACCGTTGGTGTAGGCGTGGAATCAGATATTTTATCTCTGGTCATTTT
CATAAACGACAAATTTAAGCAGTGCCTCGAGCAGAACAAAGTTGATCGCTAAGAATTCTGCAGATATCCA
GCACAGTGGCGGCCGCTCGAGTCTAGAGGGCCCGTTTAAACCCGCTGATCAGCCTCGACTGTGCCTTCTA
GTTGCCAGCCATCTGTTGTTTGCCCCTCCCCCGTGCCTTCCTTGACCCTGGAAGGTGCCACTCCCACTGT
CCTTTCCTAATAAAATGAGGAAATTGCATCGCATTGTCTGAGTAGGTGTCATTCTATTCTGGGGGGTGGG
GTGGGGCAGGACAGCAAGGGGGAGGATTGGGAAGACAATAGCAGGCATGCTGGGGATGCGGTGGGCTCTA
TGGCTTCTGAGGCGGAAAGAACCAGCTGGGGCTCTAGGGGGTATCCCC
[124 nt withheld, positions 2499-2622]
C
[91 nt withheld, positions 2624-2714]
A
[49 nt withheld, positions 2716-2764]
CCTTTGACGTTGGAGTCCACGTTCTTT
[37 nt withheld, positions 2792-2828]
ACCCTATCTCGGTCTATTCTTTTGATTTATAAGGGATTTTGCCGATTTCGGCCTATTGGTTAAAAAATGA
GCTGATTTAACAAAAATTTAACGCGAATTAATTCTGTGGAATGTGTGTCAGTTAGGGTGTGGAAAGTCCC
CAGGCTCCCCAGCAGGCAGAAGTATGCAAAGCATGCATCTCAATTAGTCAGCAACCAGGTGTGGAAAGTC
CCCAGGCTCCCCAGCAGGCAGAAGTATGCAAAGCATGCATCTCAATTAGTCAGCAACCATAGTCCCGCCC
CTAACTCCGCCCATCCCGCCCCTAACTCCGCCCAGTTCCGCCCATTCTCCGCCCCATGGCTGACTAATTT
TTTTTATTTATGCAGAGGCCGAGGCCGCCTCTGCCTCTGAGCTATTCCAGAAGTAGTGAGGAGGCTTTTT
TGGAGGCCTAGGCTTTTGCAAAAAGCTCCCGGGAGCTTGTATATCCATTTTCGGATCTGATCAAGAGACA
GGATGAGGATCGTTTCGCATGATTGAACAAGATGGATTGCACGCAGGTTCTCCGGCCGCTTGGGTGGAGA
GGCTATTCGGCTATGACTGGGCACAACAGACAATCGGCTGCTCTGATGCCGCCGTGTTCCGGCTGTCAGC
GCAGGGGCGCCCGGTTCTTTTTGTCAAGACCGACCTGTCCGGTGCCCTGAATGAACTGCAGGACGAGGCA
GCGCGGCTATCGTGGCTGGCCACGACGGGCGTTCCTTGCGCAGCTGTGCTCGACGTTGTCACTGAAGCGG
GAAGGGACTGGCTGCTATTGGGCGAAGTGCCGGGGCAGGATCTCCTGTCATCTCACCTTGCTCCTGCCGA
GAAAGTATCCATCATGGCTGATGCAATGCGGCGGCTGCATACGCTTGATCCGGCTACCTGCCCATTCGAC
CACCAAGCGAAACATCGCATCGAGCGAGCACGTACTCGGATGGAAGCCGGTCTTGTCGATCAGGATGATC
TGGACGAAGAGCATCAGGGGCTCGCGCCAGCCGAACTGTTCGCCAGGCTCAAGGCGCGCATGCCCGACGG
CGAGGATCTCGTCGTGACCCATGGCGATGCCTGCTTGCCGAATATCATGGTGGAAAATGGCCGCTTTTCT
GGATTCATCGACTGTGGCCGGCTGGGTGTGGCGGACCGCTATCAGGACATAGCGTTGGCTACCCGTGATA
TTGCTGAAGAGCTTGGCGGCGAATGGGCTGACCGCTTCCTCGTGCTTTACGGTATCGCCGCTCCCGATTC
GCAGCGCATCGCCTTCTATCGCCTTCTTGACGAGTTCTTCTGAGCGGGACTCTGGGGTTCGAAATGACCG
ACCAAGCGACGCCCAACCTGCCATCACGAGATTTCGATTCCACCGCCGCCTTCTATGAAAGGTTGGGCTT
CGGAATCGTTTTCCGGGACGCCGGCTGGATGATCCTCCAGCGCGGGGATCTCATGCTGGAGTTCTTCGCC
CACCCCAACTTGTTTATTGCAGCTTATAATGGTTACAAATAAAGCAATAGCATCACAAATTTCACAAATA
AAGCATTTTTTTCACTGCATTCTAGTTGTGGTTTGTCCAAACTCATCAATGTATCTTATCATGTCTGTAT
ACCGTCGACCTCTAGCTAGAGCTTGGCGTAATCATGGTCATAGCTGTTTCCTGTGTGAAATTGTTATCCG
CTCACAATTCCACACAACATACGAGCCGGAAGCATAAAGTGTAAAGCCTGGGGTGCCTAATGAGTGAGCT
AACTCACATTAATTGCGTTGCGCTCACTGCCCGCTTTCCAGTCGGGAAACCTGTCGTGCCAGCTGCATTA
ATGAATCGGCCAACGCGCGGGGAGAGGCGGTTTGCGTATTGGGCGCTCTTCCGCTTCCTCGCTCACTGAC
TCGCTGCGCTCGGTCGTTCGGCTGCGGCGAGCGGTATCAGCTCACTCAAAGGCGGTAATACGGTTATCCA
CAGAATCAGGGGATAACGCAGGAAAGAACATGTGAGCAAAAGGCCAGCAAAAGGCCAGGAACCGTAAAAA
GGCCGCGTTGCTGGCGTTTTTCCATAGGCTCCGCCCCCCTGACGAGCATCACAAAAATCGACGCTCAAGT
CAGAGGTGGCGAAACCCGACAGGACTATAAAGATACCAGGCGTTTCCCCCTGGAAGCTCCCTCGTGCGCT
CTCCTGTTCCGACCCTGCCGCTTACCGGATACCTGTCCGCCTTTCTCCCTTCGGGAAGCGTGGCGCTTTC
TCATAGCTCACGCTGTAGGTATCTCAGTTCGGTGTAGGTCGTTCGCTCCAAGCTGGGCTGTGTGCACGAA
CCCCCCGTTCAGCCCGACCGCTGCGCCTTATCCGGTAACTATCGTCTTGAGTCCAACCCGGTAAGACACG
ACTTATCGCCACTGGCAGCAGCCACTGGTAACAGGATTAGCAGAGCGAGGTATGTAGGCGGTGCTACAGA
GTTCTTGAAGTGGTGGCCTAACTACGGCTACACTAGAAGAACAGTATTTGGTATCTGCGCTCTGCTGAAG
CCAGTTACCTTCGGAAAAAGAGTTGGTAGCTCTTGATCCGGCAAACAAACCACCGCTGGTAGCGGTGGTT
TTTTTGTTTGCAAGCAGCAGATTACGCGCAGAAAAAAAGGATCTCAAGAAGATCCTTTGATCTTTTCTAC
GGGGTCTGACGCTCAGTGGAACGAAAACTCACGTTAAGGGATTTTGGTCATGAGATTATCAAAAAGGATC
TTCACCTAGATCCTTTTAAATTAAAAATGAAGTTTTAAATCAATCTAAAGTATATATGAGTAAACTTGGT
CTGACAGTTACCAATGCTTAATCAGTGAGGCACCTATCTCAGCGATCTGTCTATTTCGTTCATCCATAGT
TGCCTGACTCCCCGTCGTGTAGATAACTACGATACGGGAGGGCTTACCATCTGGCCCCAGTGCTGCAATG
ATACCGCGAGACCCACGCTCACCGGCTCCAGATTTATCAGCAATAAACCAGCCAGCCGGAAGGGCCGAGC
GCAGAAGTGGTCCTGCAACTTTATCCGCCTCCATCCAGTCTATTAATTGTTGCCGGGAAGCTAGAGTAAG
TAGTTCGCCAGTTAATAGTTTGCGCAACGTTGTTGCCATTGCTACAGGCATCGTGGTGTCACGCTCGTCG
TTTGGTATGGCTTCATTCAGCTCCGGTTCCCAACGATCAAGGCGAGTTACATGATCCCCCATGTTGTGCA
AAAAAGCGGTTAGCTCCTTCGGTCCTCCGATCGTTGTCAGAAGTAAGTTGGCCGCAGTGTTATCACTCAT
GGTTATGGCAGCACTGCATAATTCTCTTACTGTCATGCCATCCGTAAGATGCTTTTCTGTGACTGGTGAG
TACTCAACCAAGTCATTCTGAGAATAGTGTATGCGGCGACCGAGTTGCTCTTGCCCGGCGTCAATACGGG
ATAATACCGCGCCACATAGCAGAACTTTAAAAGTGCTCATCATTGGAAAACGTTCTTCGGGGCGAAAACT
CTCAAGGATCTTACCGCTGTTGAGATCCAGTTCGATGTAACCCACTCGTGCACCCAACTGATCTTCAGCA
TCTTTTACTTTCACCAGCGTTTCTGGGTGAGCAAAAACAGGAAGGCAAAATGCCGCAAAAAAGGGAATAA
GGGCGACACGGAAATGTTGAATACTCATACTCTTCCTTTTTCAATATTATTGAAGCATTTATCAGGGTTA
TTGTCTCATGAGCGGATACATATTTGAATGTATTTAGAAAAATAAACAAATAGGGGTTCCGCGCACATTT
CCCCGAAAAGTGCCACCTGACGTC
